>Addgene plasmid #68810 | pCW57.1-FOXM1c | addgene full sequence | sequence record 232051 | Addgene NGS Result
GCGCAGCGAGTCAGTGAGCGAGGAAGCGGAAGAGCGCCCAATACGCAAACCGCCTCTCCCCGCGCGTTGG
CCGATTCATTAATGCAGCTGGCACGACAGGTTTCCCGACTGGAAAGCGGGCAGTGAGCGCAACGCAATTA
ATGTGAGTTAGCTCACTCATTAGGCACCCCAGGCTTTACACTTTATGCTTCCGGCTCGTATGTTGTGTGG
AATTGTGAGCGGATAACAATTTCACACAGGAAACAGCTATGACCATGATTACGCCAAGCGCGCAATTAAC
CCTCACTAAAGGGAACAAAAGCTGGAGCTGCAAGCTTAATGTAGTCTTATGCAATACTCTTGTAGTCTTG
CAACATGGTAACGATGAGTTAGCAACATGCCTTACAAGGAGAGAAAAAGCACCGTGCATGCCGATTGGTG
GAAGTAAGGTGGTACGATCGTGCCTTATTAGGAAGGCAACAGACGGGTCTGACATGGATTGGACGAACCA
CTGAATTGCCGCATTGCAGAGATATTGTATTTAAGTGCCTAGCTCGATACATAAACGGGTCTCTCTGGTT
AGACCAGATCTGAGCCTGGGAGCTCTCTGGCTAACTAGGGAACCCACTGCTTAAGCCTCAATAAAGCTTG
CCTTGAGTGCTTCAAGTAGTGTGTGCCCGTCTGTTGTGTGACTCTGGTAACTAGAGATCCCTCAGACCCT
TTTAGTCAGTGTGGAAAATCTCTAGCAGTGGCGCCCGAACAGGGACTTGAAAGCGAAAGGGAAACCAGAG
GAGCTCTCTCGACGCAGGACTCGGCTTGCTGAAGCGCGCACGGCAAGAGGCGAGGGGCGGCGACTGGTGA
GTACGCCAAAAATTTTGACTAGCGGAGGCTAGAAGGAGAGAGATGGGTGCGAGAGCGTCAGTATTAAGCG
GGGGAGAATTAGATCGCGATGGGAAAAAATTCGGTTAAGGCCAGGGGGAAAGAAAAAATATAAATTAAAA
CATATAGTATGGGCAAGCAGGGAGCTAGAACGATTCGCAGTTAATCCTGGCCTGTTAGAAACATCAGAAG
GCTGTAGACAAATACTGGGACAGCTACAACCATCCCTTCAGACAGGATCAGAAGAACTTAGATCATTATA
TAATACAGTAGCAACCCTCTATTGTGTGCATCAAAGGATAGAGATAAAAGACACCAAGGAAGCTTTAGAC
AAGATAGAGGAAGAGCAAAACAAAAGTAAGACCACCGCACAGCAAGCGGCCGCTGATCTTCAGACCTGGA
GGAGGAGATATGAGGGACAATTGGAGAAGTGAATTATATAAATATAAAGTAGTAAAAATTGAACCATTAG
GAGTAGCACCCACCAAGGCAAAGAGAAGAGTGGTGCAGAGAGAAAAAAGAGCAGTGGGAATAGGAGCTTT
GTTCCTTGGGTTCTTGGGAGCAGCAGGAAGCACTATGGGCGCAGCGTCAATGACGCTGACGGTACAGGCC
AGACAATTATTGTCTGGTATAGTGCAGCAGCAGAACAATTTGCTGAGGGCTATTGAGGCGCAACAGCATC
TGTTGCAACTCACAGTCTGGGGCATCAAGCAGCTCCAGGCAAGAATCCTGGCTGTGGAAAGATACCTAAA
GGATCAACAGCTCCTGGGGATTTGGGGTTGCTCTGGAAAACTCATTTGCACCACTGCTGTGCCTTGGAAT
GCTAGTTGGAGTAATAAATCTCTGGAACAGATTTGGAATCACACGACCTGGATGGAGTGGGACAGAGAAA
TTAACAATTACACAAGCTTAATACACTCCTTAATTGAAGAATCGCAAAACCAGCAAGAAAAGAATGAACA
AGAATTATTGGAATTAGATAAATGGGCAAGTTTGTGGAATTGGTTTAACATAACAAATTGGCTGTGGTAT
ATAAAATTATTCATAATGATAGTAGGAGGCTTGGTAGGTTTAAGAATAGTTTTTGCTGTACTTTCTATAG
TGAATAGAGTTAGGCAGGGATATTCACCATTATCGTTTCAGACCCACCTCCCAACCCCGAGGGGACAATT
CTCGACCTCGAGACAAATGGCAGTATTCATCCACAATTTTAAAAGAAAAGGGGGGATTGGGGGGTACAGT
GCAGGGGAAAGAATAGTAGACATAATAGCAACAGACATACAAACTAAAGAATTACAAAAACAAATTACAA
AAATTCAAAATTTTCGGGTTTATTACAGGGACAGCAGAGATCCACTTTGGCCGCGAATCGATATGTCGAG
TTTACTCCCTATCAGTGATAGAGAACGTATGTCGAGTTTACTCCCTATCAGTGATAGAGAACGATGTCGA
GTTTACTCCCTATCAGTGATAGAGAACGTATGTCGAGTTTACTCCCTATCAGTGATAGAGAACGTATGTC
GAGTTTACTCCCTATCAGTGATAGAGAACGTATGTCGAGTTTATCCCTATCAGTGATAGAGAACGTATGT
CGAGTTTACTCCCTATCAGTGATAGAGAACGTATGTCGAGGTAGGCGTGTACGGTGGGAGGCCTATATAA
GCAGAGCTCGTTTAGTGAACCGTCAGATCGCCTGGAGAATTGGCTAGCATCAACAAGTTTGTACAAAAAA
GCAGGCTCGGGAATTCGTCGACTGGATCCGGTACCGAGGAGATCTGCCACCATGGATTACAAGGATGACG
ACGATAAGGCGATCGCCGGCGCGCCGAAAACTAGCCCCCGTCGGCCACTGATTCTCAAAAGACGGAGGCT
GCCCCTTCCTGTTCAAAATGCCCCAAGTGAAACATCAGAGGAGGAACCTAAGAGATCCCCTGCCCAACAG
GAGTCTAATCAAGCAGAGGCCTCCAAGGAAGTGGCAGAGTCCAACTCTTGCAAGTTTCCAGCTGGGATCA
AGATTATTAACCACCCCACCATGCCCAACACGCAAGTAGTGGCCATCCCCAACAATGCTAATATTCACAG
CATCATCACAGCACTGACTGCCAAGGGAAAAGAGAGTGGCAGTAGTGGGCCCAACAAATTCATCCTCATC
AGCTGTGGGGGAGCCCCAACTCAGCCTCCAGGACTCCGGCCTCAAACCCAAACCAGCTATGATGCCAAAA
GGACAGAAGTGACCCTGGAGACCTTGGGACCAAAACCTGCAGCTAGGGATGTGAATCTTCCTAGACCACC
TGGAGCCCTTTGCGAGCAGAAACGGGAGACCTGTGCAGATGGTGAGGCAGCAGGCTGCACTATCAACAAT
AGCCTATCCAACATCCAGTGGCTTCGAAAGATGAGTTCTGATGGACTGGGCTCCCGCAGCATCAAGCAAG
AGATGGAGGAAAAGGAGAATTGTCACCTGGAGCAGCGACAGGTTAAGGTTGAGGAGCCTTCGAGACCATC
AGCGTCCTGGCAGAACTCTGTGTCTGAGCGGCCACCCTACTCTTACATGGCCATGATACAATTCGCCATC
AACAGCACTGAGAGGAAGCGCATGACTTTGAAAGACATCTATACGTGGATTGAGGACCACTTTCCCTACT
TTAAGCACATTGCCAAGCCAGGCTGGAAGAACTCCATCCGCCACAACCTTTCCCTGCACGACATGTTTGT
CCGGGAGACGTCTGCCAATGGCAAGGTCTCCTTCTGGACCATTCACCCCAGTGCCAACCGCTACTTGACA
TTGGACCAGGTGTTTAAGCCACTGGACCCAGGGTCTCCACAATTGCCCGAGCACTTGGAATCACAGCAGA
AACGACCGAATCCAGAGCTCCGCCGGAACATGACCATCAAAACCGAACTCCCCCTGGGCGCACGGCGGAA
GATGAAGCCACTGCTACCACGGGTCAGCTCATACCTGGTACCTATCCAGTTCCCGGTGAACCAGTCACTG
GTGTTGCAGCCCTCGGTGAAGGTGCCATTGCCCCTGGCGGCTTCCCTCATGAGCTCAGAGCTTGCCCGCC
ATAGCAAGCGAGTCCGCATTGCCCCCAAGGTGCTGCTAGCTGAGGAGGGGATAGCTCCTCTTTCTTCTGC
AGGACCAGGGAAAGAGGAGAAACTCCTGTTTGGAGAAGGGTTTTCTCCTTTGCTTCCAGTTCAGACTATC
AAGGAGGAAGAAATCCAGCCTGGGGAGGAAATGCCACACTTAGCGAGACCCATCAAAGTGGAGAGCCCTC
CCTTGGAAGAGTGGCCCTCCCCGGCCCCATCTTTCAAAGAGGAATCATCTCACTCCTGGGAGGATTCGTC
CCAATCTCCCACCCCAAGACCCAAGAAGTCCTACAGTGGGCTTAGGTCCCCAACCCGGTGTGTCTCGGAA
ATGCTTGTGATTCAACACAGGGAGAGGAGGGAGAGGAGCCGGTCTCGGAGGAAACAGCATCTACTGCCTC
CCTGTGTGGATGAGCCGGAGCTGCTCTTCTCAGAGGGGCCCAGTACTTCCCGCTGGGCCGCAGAGCTCCC
GTTCCCAGCAGACTCCTCTGACCCTGCCTCCCAGCTCAGCTACTCCCAGGAAGTGGGAGGACCTTTTAAG
ACACCCATTAAGGAAACGCTGCCCATCTCCTCCACCCCGAGCAAATCTGTCCTCCCCAGAACCCCTGAAT
CCTGGAGGCTCACGCCCCCAGCCAAAGTAGGGGGACTGGATTTCAGCCCAGTACAAACCTCCCAGGGTGC
CTCTGACCCCTTGCCTGACCCCCTGGGGCTGATGGATCTCAGCACCACTCCCTTGCAAAGTGCTCCCCCC
CTTGAATCACCGCAAAGGCTCCTCAGTTCAGAACCCTTAGACCTCATCTCCGTCCCCTTTGGCAACTCTT
CTCCCTCAGATATAGACGTCCCCAAGCCAGGCTCCCCGGAGCCACAGGTTTCTGGCCTTGCAGCCAATCG
TTCTCTGACAGAAGGCCTGGTCCTGGACACAATGAATGACAGCCTCAGCAAGATCCTGCTGGACATCAGC
TTTCCTGGCCTGGACGAGGACCCACTGGGCCCTGACAACATCAACTGGTCCCAGTTTATTCCTGAGCTAC
AGTAGAGCCCCTCGAGGTTTAAACGGCCGGCACCCAGCTTTCTTGTACAAAGTGGTTTAGTAATGAACCG
GTCCACCACCACCACCACCACTAAGGATCCGGGGTTGGGGTTGCGCCTTTTCCAAGGCAGCCCTGGGTTT
GCGCAGGGACGCGGCTGCTCTGGGCGTGGTTCCGGGAAACGCAGCGGCGCCGACCCTGGGTCTCGCACAT
TCTTCACGTCCGTTCGCAGCGTCACCCGGATCTTCGCCGCTACCCTTGTGGGCCCCCCGGCGACGCTTCC
TGCTCCGCCCCTAAGTCGGGAAGGTTCCTTGCGGTTCGCGGCGTGCCGGACGTGACAAACGGAAGCCGCA
CGTCTCACTAGTACCCTCGCAGACGGACAGCGCCAGGGAGCAATGGCAGCGCGCCGACCGCGATGGGCTG
TGGCCAATAGCGGCTGCTCAGCAGGGCGCGCCGAGAGCAGCGGCCGGGAAGGGGCGGTGCGGGAGGCGGG
GTGTGGGGCGGTAGTGTGGGCCCTGTTCCTGCCCGCGCGGTGTTCCGCATTCTGCAAGCCTCCGGAGCGC
ACGTCGGCAGTCGGCTCCCTCGTTGACCGAATCACCGACCTCTCTCCCCAGCAATTCACCATGACCGAGT
ACAAGCCCACGGTGCGCCTCGCCACCCGCGACGACGTCCCCAGGGCCGTACGCACCCTCGCCGCCGCGTT
CGCCGACTACCCCGCCACGCGCCACACCGTCGATCCGGACCGCCACATCGAGCGGGTCACCGAGCTGCAA
GAACTCTTCCTCACGCGCGTCGGGCTCGACATCGGCAAGGTGTGGGTCGCGGACGACGGCGCCGCGGTGG
CGGTCTGGACCACGCCGGAGAGCGTCGAAGCGGGGGCGGTGTTCGCCGAGATCGGCCCGCGCATGGCCGA
GTTGAGCGGTTCCCGGCTGGCCGCGCAGCAACAGATGGAAGGCCTCCTGGCGCCGCACCGGCCCAAGGAG
CCCGCGTGGTTCCTGGCCACCGTCGGCGTCTCGCCCGACCACCAGGGCAAGGGTCTGGGCAGCGCCGTCG
TGCTCCCCGGAGTGGAGGCGGCCGAGCGCGCCGGGGTGCCCGCCTTCCTGGAGACCTCCGCGCCCCGCAA
CCTCCCCTTCTACGAGCGGCTCGGCTTCACCGTCACCGCCGACGTCGAGGTGCCCGAAGGACCGCGCACC
TGGTGCATGACCCGCAAGCCCGGTGCCGAAGGTAGAGGTTCTCTCCTCACTTGTGGTGATGTTGAAGAAA
ACCCTGGTCCAATGTCTAGACTGGACAAGAGCAAAGTCATAAACGGAGCTCTGGAATTACTCAATGGTGT
CGGTATCGAAGGCCTGACGACAAGGAAACTCGCTCAAAAGCTGGGAGTTGAGCAGCCTACCCTGTACTGG
CACGTGAAGAACAAGCGGGCCCTGCTCGATGCCCTGCCAATCGAGATGCTGGACAGGCATCATACCCACT
TCTGCCCCCTGGAAGGCGAGTCATGGCAAGACTTTCTGCGGAACAACGCCAAGTCATACCGCTGTGCTCT
CCTCTCACATCGCGACGGGGCTAAAGTGCATCTCGGCACCCGCCCAACAGAGAAACAGTACGAAACCCTG
GAAAATCAGCTCGCGTTCCTGTGTCAGCAAGGCTTCTCCCTGGAGAACGCACTGTACGCTCTGTCCGCCG
TGGGCCACTTTACACTGGGCTGCGTATTGGAGGAACAGGAGCATCAAGTAGCAAAAGAGGAAAGAGAGAC
ACCTACCACCGATTCTATGCCCCCACTTCTGAGACAAGCAATTGAGCTGTTCGACCGGCAGGGAGCCGAA
CCTGCCTTCCTTTTCGGCCTGGAACTAATCATATGTGGCCTGGAGAAACAGCTAAAGTGCGAAAGCGGCG
GGCCGACCGACGCCCTTGACGATTTTGACTTAGACATGCTCCCAGCCGATGCCCTTGACGACTTTGACCT
TGATATGCTGCCTGCTGACGCTCTTGACGATTTTGACCTTGACATGCTCCCCGGGTAACTAAGTAAGGAT
CGATCCAAGATATCGTATTCTTAACTATGTTGCTCCTTTTACGCTATGTGGATACGCTGCTTTAATGCCT
TTGTATCATGCTATTGCTTCCCGTATGGCTTTCATTTTCTCCTCCTTGTATAAATCCTGGTTGCTGTCTC
TTTATGAGGAGTTGTGGCCCGTTGTCAGGCAACGTGGCGTGGTGTGCACTGTGTTTGCTGACGCAACCCC
CACTGGTTGGGGCATTGCCACCACCTGTCAGCTCCTTTCCGGGACTTTCGCTTTCCCCCTCCCTATTGCC
ACGGCGGAACTCATCGCCGCCTGCCTTGCCCGCTGCTGGACAGGGGCTCGGCTGTTGGGCACTGACAATT
CCGTGGTGTTGTCGGGGAAGCTGACGTCCTTTCCATGGCTGCTCGCCTGTGTTGCCACCTGGATTCTGCG
CGGGACGTCCTTCTGCTACGTCCCTTCGGCCCTCAATCCAGCGGACCTTCCTTCCCGCGGCCTGCTGCCG
GCTCTGCGGCCTCTTCCGCGTCTTCGCCTTCGCCCTCAGACGAGTCGGATCTCCCTTTGGGCCGCCTCCC
CGCCTGTTTCGCCTCGGCGTCCGGACTAGAGGTACCTTTAAGACCAATGACTTACAAGGCAGCTGTAGAT
CTTAGCCACTTTTTAAAAGAAAAGGGGGGACTGGAAGGGCTAATTCACTCCCAACGAAGACAAGATCTGC
TTTTTGCTTGTACTGGGTCTCTCTGGTTAGACCAGATCTGAGCCTGGGAGCTCTCTGGCTAACTAGGGAA
CCCACTGCTTAAGCCTCAATAAAGCTTGCCTTGAGTGCTTCAAGTAGTGTGTGCCCGTCTGTTGTGTGAC
TCTGGTAACTAGAGATCCCTCAGACCCTTTTAGTCAGTGTGGAAAATCTCTAGCAGTAGTAGTTCATGTC
ATCTTATTATTCAGTATTTATAACTTGCAAAGAAATGAATATCAGAGAGTGAGAGGAACTTGTTTATTGC
AGCTTATAATGGTTACAAATAAAGCAATAGCATCACAAATTTCACAAATAAAGCATTTTTTTCACTGCAT
TCTAGTTGTGGTTTGTCCAAACTCATCAATGTATCTTATCATGTCTGGCTCTAGCTATCCCGCCCCTAAC
TCCGCCCATCCCGCCCCTAACTCCGCCCAGTTCCGCCCATTCTCCGCCCCATGGCTGACTAATTTTTTTT
ATTTATGCAGAGGCCGAGGCCGCCTCGGCCTCTGAGCTATTCCAGAAGTAGTGAGGAGGCTTTTTTGGAG
GCCTTTCAAATATGTATCCGCTCATGAGACAATAACCCTGATAAATGCTTCAATAATATTGAAAAAGGAA
GAGTATGAGTATTCAACATTTCCGTGTCGCCCTTATTCCCTTTTTTGCGGCATTTTGCCTTCCTGTTTTT
GCTCACCCAGAAACGCTGGTGAAAGTAAAAGATGCTGAAGATCAGTTGGGTGCACGAGTGGGTTACATCG
AACTGGATCTCAACAGCGGTAAGATCCTTGAGAGTTTTCGCCCCGAAGAACGTTTTCCAATGATGAGCAC
TTTTAAAGTTCTGCTATGTGGCGCGGTATTATCCCGTATTGACGCCGGGCAAGAGCAACTCGGTCGCCGC
ATACACTATTCTCAGAATGACTTGGTTGAGTACTCACCAGTCACAGAAAAGCATCTTACGGATGGCATGA
CAGTAAGAGAATTATGCAGTGCTGCCATAACCATGAGTGATAACACTGCGGCCAACTTACTTCTGACAAC
GATCGGAGGACCGAAGGAGCTAACCGCTTTTTTGCACAACATGGGGGATCATGTAACTCGCCTTGATCGT
TGGGAACCGGAGCTGAATGAAGCCATACCAAACGACGAGCGTGACACCACGATGCCTGTAGCAATGGCAA
CAACGTTGCGCAAACTATTAACTGGCGAACTACTTACTCTAGCTTCCCGGCAACAATTAATAGACTGGAT
GGAGGCGGATAAAGTTGCAGGACCACTTCTGCGCTCGGCCCTTCCGGCTGGCTGGTTTATTGCTGATAAA
TCTGGAGCCGGTGAGCGTGGGTCTCGCGGTATCATTGCAGCACTGGGGCCAGATGGTAAGCCCTCCCGTA
TCGTAGTTATCTACACGACGGGGAGTCAGGCAACTATGGATGAACGAAATAGACAGATCGCTGAGATAGG
TGCCTCACTGATTAAGCATTGGTAACTGTCAGACCAAGTTTACTCATATATACTTTAGATTGATTTAAAA
CTTCATTTTTAATTTAAAAGGATCTAGGTGAAGATCCTTTTTGATAATCTCATGACCAAAATCCCTTAAC
GTGAGTTTTCGTTCCACTGAGCGTCAGACCCCGTAGAAAAGATCAAAGGATCTTCTTGAGATCCTTTTTT
TCTGCGCGTAATCTGCTGCTTGCAAACAAAAAAACCACCGCTACCAGCGGTGGTTTGTTTGCCGGATCAA
GAGCTACCAACTCTTTTTCCGAAGGTAACTGGCTTCAGCAGAGCGCAGATACCAAATACTGTTCTTCTAG
TGTAGCCGTAGTTAGGCCACCACTTCAAGAACTCTGTAGCACCGCCTACATACCTCGCTCTGCTAATCCT
GTTACCAGTGGCTGCTGCCAGTGGCGATAAGTCGTGTCTTACCGGGTTGGACTCAAGACGATAGTTACCG
GATAAGGCGCAGCGGTCGGGCTGAACGGGGGGTTCGTGCACACAGCCCAGCTTGGAGCGAACGACCTACA
CCGAACTGAGATACCTACAGCGTGAGCTATGAGAAAGCGCCACGCTTCCCGAAGGGAGAAAGGCGGACAG
GTATCCGGTAAGCGGCAGGGTCGGAACAGGAGAGCGCACGAGGGAGCTTCCAGGGGGAAACGCCTGGTAT
CTTTATAGTCCTGTCGGGTTTCGCCACCTCTGACTTGAGCGTCGATTTTTGTGATGCTCGTCAGGGGGGC
GGAGCCTATGGAAAAACGCCAGCAACGCGGCCTTTTTACGGTTCCTGGCCTTTTGCTGGCCTTTTGCTCA
CATGTTCTTTCCTGCGTTATCCCCTGATTCTGTGGATAACCGTATTACCGCCTTTGAGTGAGCTGATACC
GCTCGCCGCAGCCGAACGACCGA
Features (pLannotate 1.2.2; 31 found; start..end, strand, type, name):
      5..32      +  rep_origin     RSF ori (fragment): Plasmids containing the RSF 1030 origin of replication can be propagated in E. coli cells that contain additional plasmids with compatible origins.
     34..126     +  CDS            lacI (fragment): lac repressor; lacI; The lac repressor binds to the lac operator to inhibit transcription in E. coli. This inhibition can be relieved by adding lactose or isopropyl-β-D-thiogalactopyranoside (IPTG).
    139..160     +  protein_bind   CAP binding site: CAP binding activates transcription in the presence of cAMP. E. coli catabolite activator protein
    175..205     +  promoter       lac promoter: promoter for the E. coli lac operon
    213..229     +  protein_bind   lac operator: The lac repressor binds to the lac operator to inhibit transcription in E. coli. This inhibition can be relieved by adding lactose or isopropyl-β-D-thiogalactopyranoside (IPTG). lac repressor encoded by lacI
    274..292     +  promoter       T3 promoter: promoter for bacteriophage T3 RNA polymerase
    320..546     +  promoter       RSV promoter: Rous sarcoma virus enhancer/promoter
    547..727     +  LTR            5' LTR (truncated): truncated 5' long terminal repeat (LTR) from HIV-1
    774..899     +  misc_feature   HIV-1 Ψ: packaging signal of human immunodeficiency virus type 1
    883..1246    +  CDS            HIV-1 gag (fragment): gag protein from human immunodeficiency virus 1; gag
   1392..1625    +  misc_feature   RRE: The Rev response element (RRE) of HIV-1 allows for Rev-dependent mRNA export from the nucleus to the cytoplasm.
   2002..2026    +  CDS            Rev (fragment): human immunodeficiency virus 1 (HIV-1) Rev protein; rev; enhances nuclear export of unspliced and incompletely spliced viral mRNAs
   2067..2184    +  misc_feature   cPPT/CTS: central polypurine tract and central termination sequence of HIV-1
   2238..2552    +  promoter       tight TRE promoter: Tet-responsive promoter PTight, consisting of seven tet operator sequences followed by the minimal CMV promoter
   2573..2597    +  protein_bind   attB1: mutant version of attB; recombination site for the Gateway® BP reaction BP Clonase™
   2645..2669    +  CDS            3xFLAG (fragment): three tandem FLAG® epitope tags
   2687..4972    +  CDS            FOXM1: FOXM1_HUMAN - Also known as FKHL16, HFH11, MPP2, WIN. Experimental evidence at protein level: Swiss-Prot protein existence level 1. Transcriptional factor regulating the expression of cell cycle genes essential for DNA replication and mitosis. Plays a role in the control of cell proliferation. Plays also a role in DNA breaks repair participating in the DNA damage checkpoint response. From Homo sapiens (Human).
   5002..5026    -  protein_bind   attB2: mutant version of attB; recombination site for the Gateway® BP reaction BP Clonase™
   5043..5061    +  CDS            9xHis (fragment): 9xHis affinity tag
   5071..5581    +  promoter       hPGK promoter: human phosphoglycerate kinase 1 promoter
   5591..6187    +  CDS            PuroR (fragment): puromycin N-acetyltransferase; pac from Streptomyces; confers resistance to puromycin
   6242..6939    +  CDS            rtTA3 (fragment): reverse tetracycline transactivator 3 activates expression from Tet-responsive promoters in the presence of doxycycline
   6869..6979    +  CDS            VP48: 3 tandem repeats of the minimal activation domain of herpes simplex virus VP16 (Cheng et al., 2013)
   7015..7563    +  misc_feature   WPRE (fragment): woodchuck hepatitis virus posttranscriptional regulatory element
   7589..7660    +  CDS            nef (fragment): NEF_HV1Z2 - Experimental evidence at protein level: Swiss-Prot protein existence level 1. Extracellular Nef protein targets CD4(+) T-lymphocytes for apoptosis by interacting with CXCR4 surface receptors. From Human immunodeficiency virus type 1 group M subtype D (isolate Z2/CDC-Z34) (HIV-1).
   7662..7895    +  LTR            3' LTR (ΔU3): self-inactivating 3' long terminal repeat (LTR) from HIV-1
   7967..8088    +  polyA_signal   SV40 poly(A) signal: SV40 polyadenylation signal
   8128..8263    +  rep_origin     SV40 ori: SV40 origin of replication
   8271..8334    +  promoter       AmpR promoter: bla
   8335..9195    +  CDS            AmpR: β-lactamase; bla; confers resistance to ampicillin, carbenicillin, and related antibiotics
   9366..9954    +  rep_origin     ori: high-copy-number ColE1/pMB1/pBR322/pUC origin of replication
