[The description below was written by a language model from this plasmid's Addgene catalogue record and pLannotate feature annotations shown in this document.]
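Description:
pCW57.1-FOXM1c is a doxycycline-inducible, all-in-one Tet-On lentiviral vector of about 10.1 kb, built on the pCW57.1 backbone to express human FOXM1c in mammalian cells. It is propagated in E. coli through a high-copy ColE1/pUC-type origin with ampicillin resistance (AmpR). The transfer cassette has a third-generation, self-inactivating layout. An RSV promoter drives a truncated HIV-1 5' LTR, followed by the Ψ packaging signal with a partial gag sequence, the Rev response element for Rev-dependent nuclear export of the genomic RNA, and the cPPT/CTS. At the other end sit a WPRE and a ΔU3 3' LTR, with an SV40 polyadenylation signal and SV40 origin lying outside the viral region.

The payload is the roughly 2.4 kb FOXM1c insert, which encodes a forkhead transcription factor that regulates cell cycle genes needed for DNA replication and mitosis. It carries an N-terminal FLAG tag inherited from an intermediate tagging vector and was introduced by Gateway cloning, so it is flanked by attB1 and attB2 sites. Transcription is driven by a tight TRE promoter, made of seven tet operators upstream of a minimal CMV promoter. Downstream, a constitutive human PGK promoter drives a puromycin resistance gene followed by a reverse tetracycline transactivator (annotated as rtTA3 with a VP16-derived activation domain). The feature table does not annotate the element linking these two coding regions. Transduced cells can therefore be selected with puromycin, and they supply their own transactivator, which switches on FLAG-FOXM1c only when doxycycline is present. The associated publication concerns FOXM1 overexpression in epithelial ovarian cancer and its contribution to cell cycle progression, which fits use of the vector for controlled gain-of-function studies.
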