Addgene plasmid #68810: pCW57.1-FOXM1c
Purpose: Doxycycline inducible lentiviral vector for FOXM1c expression in mammalian cells
Depositing lab: Adam Karpf. Depositing organization: University of Nebraska Medical Center. Publication: Genetic determinants of FOXM1 overexpression in epithelial ovarian cancer and functional contribution to cell cycle progression. Barger CJ, Zhang W, Hillman J, Stablewski AB, Higgins MJ, Vanderhyden BC, Odunsi K, Karpf AR. Oncotarget. 2015 Jul 16. 4546 PubMed 26243836.
Backbone
  Vector backbone: pCW57.1
  Backbone manufacturer: Broad Insitute
  Backbone size w/o insert (bp): 7667
  Total vector size (bp): 10103
  Vector type: Mammalian Expression, Lentiviral ; Doxycycline inducible
  Selectable markers: Puromycin
Growth in bacteria
  Bacterial resistance: Ampicillin, 100 μg/mL
  Growth temperature: 37°C
  Growth strain: Stbl3
  Copy number: Unknown
Gene/Insert
  Gene/Insert name: FOXM1c (alt names: Forkhead Box M1c; FOXM1; Forkhead Box M1)
  Species: H. sapiens (human)
  Insert size (bp): 2449
  GenBank ID: NM_021953
  Entrez Gene: FOXM1 (a.k.a. FKHL16, FOXM1A, FOXM1B, FOXM1C, HFH-11, HFH11, HNF-3, INS-1, MPHOSPH2, MPP-2, MPP2, PIG29, TRIDENT)
  Promoter: TRE promoter, Tet ON
  Tag / fusion protein: FLAG (N terminal on insert)
  Cloning method: Gateway Cloning
  Sequencing primers: 5′ LNCX (5'-AGCTCGTTTAGTGAACCGTCAGATC-3'); 3′ O.PGK1b-R (5'-GAACGGACGTGAAGAATGTG-3')
Resource information
  A portion of this plasmid was derived from a plasmid made by: The human FOXM1c open reading frame was subcloned from Origene FOXM1c cDNA construct (Cat SC112825) into Origene (Cat PS100014) pCMV6-AN-DDK then finally subcloned into pCW57.1.
Terms and licenses: Academic/Nonprofit Terms; Industry Terms: Not Available to Industry
How to cite: pCW57.1-FOXM1c was a gift from Adam Karpf (Addgene plasmid # 68810 ; http://n2t.net/addgene:68810 ; RRID:Addgene_68810)
