>Addgene plasmid #68810 | pCW57.1-FOXM1c | depositor partial sequence | sequence record 120996 | LNCK-Seq-F     AGCTCGTTTAGTGAACCGTCAGATC
TGAWTGGCTRCATCACAGTTTGTACAAAAAGCAGGCTCGGGAATTCGTCGACTGGATCCGGTACCGAGGA
GATCTGCCACCATGGATTACAAGGATGACGACGATAAGGCGATCGCCGGCGCGCCGAAAACTAGCCCCCG
TCGGCCACTGATTCTCAAAAGACGGAGGCTGCCCCTTCCTGTTCAAAATGCCCCAAGTGAAACATCAGAG
GAGGAACCTAAGAGATCCCCTGCCCAACAGGAGTCTAATCAAGCAGAGGCCTCCAAGGAAGTGGCAGAGT
CCAACTCTTGCAAGTTTCCAGCTGGGATCAAGATTATTAACCACCCCACCATGCCCAACACGCAAGTAGT
GGCCATCCCCAACAATGCTAATATTCACAGCATCATCACAGCACTGACTGCCAAGGGAAAAGAGAGTGGC
AGTAGTGGGCCCAACAAATTCATCCTCATCAGCTGTGGGGGAGCCCCAACTCAGCCTCCAGGACTCCGGC
CTCAAACCCAAACCAGCTATGATGCCAAAAGGACAGAAGTGACCCTGGAGACCTTGGGACCAAAACCTGC
AGCTAGGGATGTGAATCTTCCTAGACCACCTGGAGCCCTTTGCGAGCAGAAACGGGAGACCTGTGCAGAT
GGTGAGGCAGCAGGCTGCACTATCAACAATAGCCTATCCAACATCCAGTGGCTTCGAAAGATGAGTTCTG
ATGGACTGGGCTCCCGCAGCATCAAGCAAGAGATGGAGGAAAAGGAGAATTGTCACCTGCAGCAGCGACA
GGTTAAAGGTTGAGGAGCCTTCGAGACCATCAGCGTCCTGCAGACTCTGTGTCTGAGCGGCCACCTACTC
TACATGGCATGATACATTCGCATCACAGCACTGAGAGGAGCGCATGACTTTGAAGAMATCTWTACGTKGA
TTGGAGGACCACTTTT
