>Addgene plasmid #68810 | pCW57.1-FOXM1c | depositor partial sequence | sequence record 120997 | FOXM1-Seq-F1      GCACTGACTGCCAAGGGAAA
AARATGGCAMAATTCATCCTCATCAGCTGTGGGGGAGCCCCAACTCAGCCTCCAGGACTCCGGCCTCAAA
CCCAAACCAGCTATGATGCCAAAAGGACAGAAGTGACCCTGGAGACCTTGGGACCAAAACCTGCAGCTAG
GGATGTGAATCTTCCTAGACCACCTGGAGCCCTTTGCGAGCAGAAACGGGAGACCTGTGCAGATGGTGAG
GCAGCAGGCTGCACTATCAACAATAGCCTATCCAACATCCAGTGGCTTCGAAAGATGAGTTCTGATGGAC
TGGGCTCCCGCAGCATCAAGCAAGAGATGGAGGAAAAGGAGAATTGTCACCTGGAGCAGCGACAGGTTAA
GGTTGAGGAGCCTTCGAGACCATCAGCGTCCTGGCAGAACTCTGTGTCTGAGCGGCCACCCTACTCTTAC
ATGGCCATGATACAATTCGCCATCAACAGCACTGAGAGGAAGCGCATGACTTTGAAAGACATCTATACGT
GGATTGAGGACCACTTTCCCTACTTTAAGCACATTGCCAAGCCAGGCTGGAAGAACTCCATCCGCCACAA
CCTTTCCCTGCACGACATGTTTGTCCGGGAGACGTCTGCCAATGGCAAGGTCTCCTTCTGGACCATTCAC
CCCAGTGCCAACCGCTACTTGACATTGGACCAGGTGTTTAAGCCACTGGACCCAGGGTCTCCACAATTGC
CCGAGCACTTGGAATCACAGCAGAAACGACCGAATCCAGAGCTCCGCCGGAACATGACCATCAAAACCGA
ACTCCCCCTGGGCGCACGGCGGAGATGAAGCCACTGCTACCACGGGTCAGCTCATACCTGGTACCTATCC
AGTTCCCGGTGAGCAGTCACTGTGTTGCAGCCCTCGGTGAAGKGCCATTGCCCCTGGCGGCTTCCCTCAT
