>Addgene plasmid #68810 | pCW57.1-FOXM1c | depositor partial sequence | sequence record 120998 | FOXM1-Seq-F2    ACTGAGAGGAAGCGCATGAC
TWACGTGGATTGAGACACTTTCCTACTTTAAGCACATTGCCAAGCCAGGCTGGAAGAACTCCATCCGCCA
CAACCTTTCCCTGCACGACATGTTTGTCCGGGAGACGTCTGCCAATGGCAAGGTCTCCTTCTGGACCATT
CACCCCAGTGCCAACCGCTACTTGACATTGGACCAGGTGTTTAAGCCACTGGACCCAGGGTCTCCACAAT
TGCCCGAGCACTTGGAATCACAGCAGAAACGACCGAATCCAGAGCTCCGCCGGAACATGACCATCAAAAC
CGAACTCCCCCTGGGCGCACGGCGGAAGATGAAGCCACTGCTACCACGGGTCAGCTCATACCTGGTACCT
ATCCAGTTCCCGGTGAACCAGTCACTGGTGTTGCAGCCCTCGGTGAAGGTGCCATTGCCCCTGGCGGCTT
CCCTCATGAGCTCAGAGCTTGCCCGCCATAGCAAGCGAGTCCGCATTGCCCCCAAGGTGCTGCTAGCTGA
GGAGGGGATAGCTCCTCTTTCTTCTGCAGGACCAGGGAAAGAGGAGAAACTCCTGTTTGGAGAAGGGTTT
TCTCCTTTGCTTCCAGTTCAGACTATCAAGGAGGAAGAAATCCAGCCTGGGGAGGAAATGCCACACTTAG
CGAGACCCATCAAAGTGGAGAGCCCTCCCTTGGAAGAGTGGCCCTCCCCGGCCCCATCTTTCAAAGAGGA
ATCATCTCACTCCTGGGAGGATTCGTCCCAATCTCCCACCCCAAGACCCAAGAAGTCCTACAGTGGGCTT
AGGTCCCCAACCCGGTGTGTCTCGGAATGCTTGTGATTCACACAGGGAGAGGAGGGAGAGGAGCCGGTCT
CGGAGAAACAGCATCTACTGCCTCCCTGTGTGATGAGCCGGAGCTGCTCTTCTCAGAGGGGGCCAGTACT
TCCCGCTGGGCCGCARAGCT
