>Addgene plasmid #68810 | pCW57.1-FOXM1c | depositor partial sequence | sequence record 120999 | FOXM1-Seq-F3    AGCTGAGGAGGGGATAGCTC
CYYTSMGMRGGTAGAGGAGAACTCCTGTTTGGAGAAGGGTTTTCTCCTTTGCTTCCAGTTCAGACTATCA
AGGAGGAAGAAATCCAGCCTGGGGAGGAAATGCCACACTTAGCGAGACCCATCAAAGTGGAGAGCCCTCC
CTTGGAAGAGTGGCCCTCCCCGGCCCCATCTTTCAAAGAGGAATCATCTCACTCCTGGGAGGATTCGTCC
CAATCTCCCACCCCAAGACCCAAGAAGTCCTACAGTGGGCTTAGGTCCCCAACCCGGTGTGTCTCGGAAA
TGCTTGTGATTCAACACAGGGAGAGGAGGGAGAGGAGCCGGTCTCGGAGGAAACAGCATCTACTGCCTCC
CTGTGTGGATGAGCCGGAGCTGCTCTTCTCAGAGGGGCCCAGTACTTCCCGCTGGGCCGCAGAGCTCCCG
TTCCCAGCAGACTCCTCTGACCCTGCCTCCCAGCTCAGCTACTCCCAGGAAGTGGGAGGACCTTTTAAGA
CACCCATTAAGGAAACGCTGCCCATCTCCTCCACCCCGAGCAAATCTGTCCTCCCCAGAACCCCTGAATC
CTGGAGGCTCACGCCCCCAGCCAAAGTAGGGGGACTGGATTTCAGCCCAGTACAAACCTCCCAGGGTGCC
TCTGACCCCTTGCCTGACCCCCTGGGGCTGATGGATCTCAGCACCACTCCCTTGCAAAGTGCTCCCCCCC
TTGAATCACCGCAAAGGCTCCTCAGTTCAGAACCCTTAGACCTCATCTCCGTCCCCTTTGGCAACTCTTC
TCCCTCAGATATAGACGTCCCCAAGCCAGGCTCCCCGGAGCCACAGGTTTCTGGGCCTTGCAGCCAATCG
TTCTCTGACAGAAGGCCTGGTCCTGGAC
