>Addgene plasmid #68810 | pCW57.1-FOXM1c | depositor partial sequence | sequence record 121000 | FOXM1-Seq-F4 AGCTCAGCTACTCCCAGGAA
CTTTWRACCCATTATGAACGCTGCCCATCTCCTCCACCCCGAGCAAATCTGTCCTCCCCAGAACCCCTGA
ATCCTGGAGGCTCACGCCCCCAGCCAAAGTAGGGGGACTGGATTTCAGCCCAGTACAAACCTCCCAGGGT
GCCTCTGACCCCTTGCCTGACCCCCTGGGGCTGATGGATCTCAGCACCACTCCCTTGCAAAGTGCTCCCC
CCCTTGAATCACCGCAAAGGCTCCTCAGTTCAGAACCCTTAGACCTCATCTCCGTCCCCTTTGGCAACTC
TTCTCCCTCAGATATAGACGTCCCCAAGCCAGGCTCCCCGGAGCCACAGGTTTCTGGCCTTGCAGCCAAT
CGTTCTCTGACAGAAGGCCTGGTCCTGGACACAATGAATGACAGCCTCAGCAAGATCCTGCTGGACATCA
GCTTTCCTGGCCTGGACGAGGACCCACTGGGCCCTGACAACATCAACTGGTCCCAGTTTATTCCTGAGCT
ACAGTAGAGCCCCTCGAGGTTTAAACGGCCGGCACCCAGCTTTCTTGTACAAAGTGGTTTAGTAATGAAC
CGGTCCACCACCACCACCACCACTAAGGATCCGGGGTTGGGGTTGCGCCTTTTCCAAGGCAGCCCTGGGT
TTGCGCAGGGACGCGGCTGCTCTGGGCGTGGTTCCGGGAAACGCAGCGGCGCCGACCCTGGGTCTCGCAC
ATTCTTCACGTCCGTTCGCAGCGTCACCCGGATCTTCGCCGCTACCCTTGTGGGCCCCCCGGCGACGCTT
CCTGCTCCGCCCCTAAGTCGGGAAAGGTTCCTTGCGGTTCGCGGCGTGCCGGACGTGACAAACGGAAGCC
GCACGTCTCACTAGTACCCTCGCAGACGGACAGCGCCAGGAGCAATGGCAGCGCGCCGACGCGATGGCTG
TGTCAATAGCGCTGCTCAGCAGCGCGCCGAGAGCASCGGCGGCAAGGGCGTGCGA
